>Addgene plasmid #220540 | LT3GEPIR-NEK2shRNA1 | addgene full sequence | sequence record 438392 | Addgene NGS Result
AACGACCGAGCGCAGCGAGTCAGTGAGCGAGGAAGCGGAAGAGCGCCCAATACGCAAACCGCCTCTCCCC
GCGCGTTGGCCGATTCATTAATGCAGCTGGCACGACAGGTTTCCCGACTGGAAAGCGGGCAGTGAGCGCA
ACGCAATTAATGTGAGTTAGCTCACTCATTAGGCACCCCAGGCTTTACACTTTATGCTTCCGGCTCGTAT
GTTGTGTGGAATTGTGAGCGGATAACAATTTCACACAGGAAACAGCTATGACCATGATTACGCCAAGCGC
GCAATTAACCCTCACTAAAGGGAACAAAAGCTGGAGCTGCAAGCTTAATGTAGTCTTATGCAATACTCTT
GTAGTCTTGCAACATGGTAACGATGAGTTAGCAACATGCCTTACAAGGAGAGAAAAAGCACCGTGCATGC
CGATTGGTGGAAGTAAGGTGGTACGATCGTGCCTTATTAGGAAGGCAACAGACGGGTCTGACATGGATTG
GACGAACCACTGAATTGCCGCATTGCAGAGATATTGTATTTAAGTGCCTAGCTCGATACATAAACGGGTC
TCTCTGGTTAGACCAGATCTGAGCCTGGGAGCTCTCTGGCTAACTAGGGAACCCACTGCTTAAGCCTCAA
TAAAGCTTGCCTTGAGTGCTTCAAGTAGTGTGTGCCCGTCTGTTGTGTGACTCTGGTAACTAGAGATCCC
TCAGACCCTTTTAGTCAGTGTGGAAAATCTCTAGCAGTGGCGCCCGAACAGGGACTTGAAAGCGAAAGGG
AAACCAGAGGAGCTCTCTCGACGCAGGACTCGGCTTGCTGAAGCGCGCACGGCAAGAGGCGAGGGGCGGC
GACTGGTGAGTACGCCAAAAATTTTGACTAGCGGAGGCTAGAAGGAGAGAGATGGGTGCGAGAGCGTCAG
TATTAAGCGGGGGAGAATTAGATCGCGATGGGAAAAAATTCGGTTAAGGCCAGGGGGAAAGAAAAAATAT
AAATTAAAACATATAGTATGGGCAAGCAGGGAGCTAGAACGATTCGCAGTTAATCCTGGCCTGTTAGAAA
CATCAGAAGGCTGTAGACAAATACTGGGACAGCTACAACCATCCCTTCAGACAGGATCAGAAGAACTTAG
ATCATTATATAATACAGTAGCAACCCTCTATTGTGTGCATCAAAGGATAGAGATAAAAGACACCAAGGAA
GCTTTAGACAAGATAGAGGAAGAGCAAAACAAAAGTAAGACCACCGCACAGCAAGCGGCCGCTGATCTTC
AGACCTGGAGGAGGAGATATGAGGGACAATTGGAGAAGTGAATTATATAAATATAAAGTAGTAAAAATTG
AACCATTAGGAGTAGCACCCACCAAGGCAAAGAGAAGAGTGGTGCAGAGAGAAAAAAGAGCAGTGGGAAT
AGGAGCTTTGTTCCTTGGGTTCTTGGGAGCAGCAGGAAGCACTATGGGCGCAGCGTCAATGACGCTGACG
GTACAGGCCAGACAATTATTGTCTGGTATAGTGCAGCAGCAGAACAATTTGCTGAGGGCTATTGAGGCGC
AACAGCATCTGTTGCAACTCACAGTCTGGGGCATCAAGCAGCTCCAGGCAAGAATCCTGGCTGTGGAAAG
ATACCTAAAGGATCAACAGCTCCTGGGGATTTGGGGTTGCTCTGGAAAACTCATTTGCACCACTGCTGTG
CCTTGGAATGCTAGTTGGAGTAATAAATCTCTGGAACAGATTTGGAATCACACGACCTGGATGGAGTGGG
ACAGAGAAATTAACAATTACACAAGCTTAATACACTCCTTAATTGAAGAATCGCAAAACCAGCAAGAAAA
GAATGAACAAGAATTATTGGAATTAGATAAATGGGCAAGTTTGTGGAATTGGTTTAACATAACAAATTGG
CTGTGGTATATAAAATTATTCATAATGATAGTAGGAGGCTTGGTAGGTTTAAGAATAGTTTTTGCTGTAC
TTTCTATAGTGAATAGAGTTAGGCAGGGATATTCACCATTATCGTTTCAGACCCACCTCCCAACCCCGAG
GGGACCCGACAGGCCCGAAGGAATAGAAGAAGAAGGTGGAGAGAGAGACAGAGACAGATCCATTCGATTA
GTGAACGGATCTCGACGGTATCGGTTAACTTTTAAAAGAAAAGGGGGGATTGGGGGGTACAGTGCAGGGG
AAAGAATAGTAGACATAATAGCAACAGACATACAAACTAAAGAATTACAAAAACAAATTACAAAAATTCA
AAATTTTATCGATTCTAGATTCGAGTTTACTCCCTATCAGTGATAGAGAACGTATGAAGAGTTTACTCCC
TATCAGTGATAGAGAACGTATGCAGACTTTACTCCCTATCAGTGATAGAGAACGTATAAGGAGTTTACTC
CCTATCAGTGATAGAGAACGTATGACCAGTTTACTCCCTATCAGTGATAGAGAACGTATCTACAGTTTAC
TCCCTATCAGTGATAGAGAACGTATATCCAGTTTACTCCCTATCAGTGATAGAGAACGTATAAGCTTTAG
GCGTGTACGGTGGGCGCCTATAAAAGCAGAGCTCGTTTAGTGAACCGTCAGATCGCCTGGAGCAATTCCA
CAACACTTTTGTCTTATACCAACTTTCCGTACCACTTCCTACCCTCGTAAAGTCGAGCTTGCGTTGGATC
CACCATGGTGAGCAAGGGCGAGGAGCTGTTCACCGGGGTGGTGCCCATCCTGGTCGAGCTGGACGGCGAC
GTAAACGGCCACAAGTTCAGCGTGTCTGGCGAGGGCGAGGGCGATGCCACCTACGGCAAGCTGACCCTGA
AGTTCATCTGCACCACCGGCAAGCTGCCCGTGCCCTGGCCCACCCTCGTGACCACCCTGACCTACGGCGT
GCAGTGCTTCAGCCGCTACCCCGACCACATGAAGCAGCACGACTTCTTCAAGTCCGCCATGCCCGAAGGC
TACGTCCAGGAGCGCACCATCTTCTTCAAGGACGACGGCAACTACAAGACCCGCGCCGAGGTGAAGTTCG
AGGGCGACACCCTGGTGAACCGCATCGAGCTGAAGGGCATCGACTTCAAGGAGGACGGCAACATCCTGGG
GCACAAGCTGGAGTACAACTACAACAGCCACAACGTCTATATCATGGCCGACAAGCAGAAGAACGGCATC
AAGGCGAACTTCAAGATCCGCCACAACATCGAGGACGGCAGCGTGCAGCTCGCCGACCACTACCAGCAGA
ACACCCCCATCGGCGACGGCCCCGTGCTGCTGCCCGACAACCACTACCTGAGCACCCAGTCCGCCCTGAG
CAAAGACCCCAACGAGAAGCGCGATCACATGGTCCTGCTGGAGTTCGTGACCGCCGCCGGGATCACTCTC
GGCATGGACGAGCTGTACAAGTAATGACGTACGGCGGCCGCCTCGACTAGGGATAACAGGGTAATTGTTT
GAATGAGGCTTCAGTACTTTACAGAATCGTTGCCTGCACATCTTGGAAACACTTGCTGGGATTACTTCGA
CTTCTTAACCCAACAGAAGGCTCGAGAAGGTATATTGCTGTTGACAGTGAGCGAACTTAGATGAAGAGTT
TGTTCTAGTGAAGCCACAGATGTAGAACAAACTCTTCATCTAAGTGTGCCTACTGCCTCGGACTTCAAGG
GGTCTAGAATTCGAGCAATTATCTTGTTTACTAAAACTGAATACCTTGCTATCTCTTTGATACATTTTTA
CAAAGCTGAATTAAAATGGTATAAATTAAATCACTTTTTTCAATTGACGCGTAATTCTACCGGGTAGGGG
AGGCGCTTTTCCCAAGGCAGTCTGGAGCATGCGCTTTAGCAGCCCCGCTGGGCACTTGGCGCTACACAAG
TGGCCTCTGGCCTCGCACACATTCCACATCCACCGGTAGGCGCCAACCGGCTCCGTTCTTTGGTGGCCCC
TTCGCGCCACCTTCTACTCCTCCCCTAGTCAGGAAGTTCCCCCCCGCCCCGCAGCTCGCGTCGTGCAGGA
CGTGACAAATGGAAGTAGCACGTCTCACTAGTCTCGTGCAGATGGACAGCACCGCTGAGCAATGGAAGCG
GGTAGGCCTTTGGGGCAGCGGCCAATAGCAGCTTTGCTCCTTCGCTTTCTGGGCTCAGAGGCTGGGAAGG
GGTGGGTCCGGGGGCGGGCTCAGGGGCGGGCTCAGGGGCGGGGCGGGCGCCCGAAGGTCCTCCGGAGGCC
CGGCATTCTGCACGCTTCAAAAGCGCACGTCTGCCGCGCTGTTCTCCTCTTCCTCATCTCCGGGCCTTTC
GACCTGCAGCCCAAGCTTACCATGACCGAGTACAAGCCCACGGTGCGCCTCGCCACCCGCGACGACGTCC
CCAGGGCCGTACGCACCCTCGCCGCCGCGTTCGCCGACTACCCCGCCACGCGCCACACCGTCGATCCGGA
CCGCCACATCGAGCGGGTCACCGAGCTGCAAGAACTCTTCCTCACGCGCGTCGGGCTCGACATCGGCAAG
GTGTGGGTCGCGGACGACGGCGCCGCGGTGGCGGTCTGGACCACGCCGGAGAGCGTCGAAGCGGGGGCGG
TGTTCGCCGAGATCGGCCCGCGCATGGCCGAGTTGAGCGGTTCCCGGCTGGCCGCGCAGCAACAGATGGA
AGGCCTCCTGGCGCCGCACCGGCCCAAGGAGCCCGCGTGGTTCCTGGCCACCGTCGGCGTCTCGCCCGAC
CACCAGGGCAAGGGTCTGGGCAGCGCCGTCGTGCTCCCCGGAGTGGAGGCGGCCGAGCGCGCCGGGGTGC
CCGCCTTCCTGGAGACCTCCGCGCCCCGCAACCTCCCCTTCTACGAGCGGCTCGGCTTCACCGTCACCGC
CGACGTCGAGGTGCCCGAAGGACCGCGCACCTGGTGCATGACCCGCAAGCCCGGTGCCTGACGCCCGCCC
CACGACCCGCAGCGCCCGACCGAAAGGAGCGCACGACCCCATGCATCCAATTCCGCCCCCCCCCCCTAAC
GTTACTGGCCGAAGCCGCTTGGAATAAGGCCGGTGTGCGTTTGTCTATATGTTATTTTCCACCATATTGC
CGTCTTTTGGCAATGTGAGGGCCCGGAAACCTGGCCCTGTCTTCTTGACGAGCATTCCTAGGGGTCTTTC
CCCTCTCGCCAAAGGAATGCAAGGTCTGTTGAATGTCGTGAAGGAAGCAGTTCCTCTGGAAGCTTCTTGA
AGACAAACAACGTCTGTAGCGACCCTTTGCAGGCAGCGGAACCCCCCACCTGGCGACAGGTGCCTCTGCG
GCCAAAAGCCACGTGTATAAGATACACCTGCAAAGGCGGCACAACCCCAGTGCCACGTTGTGAGTTGGAT
AGTTGTGGAAAGAGTCAAATGGCTCTCCTCAAGCGTATTCAACAAGGGGCTGAAGGATGCCCAGAAGGTA
CCCCATTGTATGGGATCTGATCTGGGGCCTCGGTGCACATGCTTTACATGTGTTTAGTCGAGGTTAAAAA
AACGTCTAGGCCCCCCGAACCACGGGGACGTGGTTTTCCTTTGAAAAACACGATGATAATATGGCCACAA
CCATGAGTAGACTGGACAAGAGCAAAGTCATAAACGGAGCTCTGGAATTACTCAATGGTGTCGGTATCGA
AGGCCTGACGACAAGGAAACTCGCTCAAAAGCTGGGAGTTGAGCAGCCTACCCTGTACTGGCACGTGAAG
AACAAGCGGGCCCTGCTCGATGCCCTGCCAATCGAGATGCTGGACAGGCATCATACCCACTTCTGCCCCC
TGGAAGGCGAGTCATGGCAAGACTTTCTGCGGAACAACGCCAAGTCATACCGCTGTGCTCTCCTCTCACA
TCGCGACGGGGCTAAAGTGCATCTCGGCACCCGCCCAACAGAGAAACAGTACGAAACCCTGGAAAATCAG
CTCGCGTTCCTGTGTCAGCAAGGCTTCTCCCTGGAGAACGCACTGTACGCTCTGTCCGCCGTGGGCCACT
TTACACTGGGCTGCGTATTGGAGGAACAGGAGCATCAAGTAGCAAAAGAGGAAAGAGAGACACCTACCAC
CGATTCTATGCCCCCACTTCTGAGACAAGCAATTGAGCTGTTCGACCGGCAGGGAGCCGAACCTGCCTTC
CTTTTCGGCCTGGAACTAATCATATGTGGCCTGGAGAAACAGCTAAAGTGCGAAAGCGGCGGGCCGACCG
ACGCCCTTGACGATTTTGACTTAGACATGCTCCCAGCCGATGCCCTTGACGACTTTGACCTTGATATGCT
GCCTGCTGACGCTCTTGACGATTTTGACCTTGACATGCTCCCCGGGTAATCCGGACTCGACCTGCAGCCA
AGCTTATCGAAACGCGTCTGGAACAATCAACCTCTGGATTACAAAATTTGTGAAAGATTGACTGGTATTC
TTAACTATGTTGCTCCTTTTACGCTATGTGGATACGCTGCTTTAATGCCTTTGTATCATGCTATTGCTTC
CCGTATGGCTTTCATTTTCTCCTCCTTGTATAAATCCTGGTTGCTGTCTCTTTATGAGGAGTTGTGGCCC
GTTGTCAGGCAACGTGGCGTGGTGTGCACTGTGTTTGCTGACGCAACCCCCACTGGTTGGGGCATTGCCA
CCACCTGTCAGCTCCTTTCCGGGACTTTCGCTTTCCCCCTCCCTATTGCCACGGCGGAACTCATCGCCGC
CTGCCTTGCCCGCTGCTGGACAGGGGCTCGGCTGTTGGGCACTGACAATTCCGTGGTGTTGTCGGGGAAG
CTGACGTCCTTTCCATGGCTGCTCGCCTGTGTTGCCACCTGGATTCTGCGCGGGACGTCCTTCTGCTACG
TCCCTTCGGCCCTCAATCCAGCGGACCTTCCTTCCCGCGGCCTGCTGCCGGCTCTGCGGCCTCTTCCGCG
TCTTCGCCTTCGCCCTCAGACGAGTCGGATCTCCCTTTGGGCCGCCTCCCCGCCTGGAATTAATTCTGCA
GTCGAGACCTAGAAAAACATGGAGCAATCACAAGTAGCAATACAGCAGCTACCAATGCTGATTGTGCCTG
GCTAGAAGCACAAGAGGAGGAGGAGGTGGGTTTTCCAGTCACACCTCAGGTACCTTTAAGACCAATGACT
TACAAGGCAGCTGTAGATCTTAGCCACTTTTTAAAAGAAAAGGGGGGACTGGAAGGGCTAATTCACTCCC
AACGAAGACAAGATCTGCTTTTTGCTTGTACTGGGTCTCTCTGGTTAGACCAGATCTGAGCCTGGGAGCT
CTCTGGCTAACTAGGGAACCCACTGCTTAAGCCTCAATAAAGCTTGCCTTGAGTGCTTCAAGTAGTGTGT
GCCCGTCTGTTGTGTGACTCTGGTAACTAGAGATCCCTCAGACCCTTTTAGTCAGTGTGGAAAATCTCTA
GCAGTAGTAGTTCATGTCATCTTATTATTCAGTATTTATAACTTGCAAAGAAATGAATATCAGAGAGTGA
GAGGAACTTGTTTATTGCAGCTTATAATGGTTACAAATAAAGCAATAGCATCACAAATTTCACAAATAAA
GCATTTTTTTCACTGCATTCTAGTTGTGGTTTGTCCAAACTCATCAATGTATCTTATCATGTCTGGCTCT
AGCTATCCCGCCCCTAACTCCGCCCATCCCGCCCCTAACTCCGCCCAGTTCCGCCCATTCTCCGCCCCAT
GGCTGACTAATTTTTTTTATTTATGCAGAGGCCGAGGCCGCCTCGGCCTCTGAGCTATTCCAGAAGTAGT
GAGGAGGCTTTTTTGGAGGCCTAGGGACGTACCCAATTCGCCCTATAGTGAGTCGTATTACGCGCGCTCA
CTGGCCGTCGTTTTACAACGTCGTGACTGGGAAAACCCTGGCGTTACCCAACTTAATCGCCTTGCAGCAC
ATCCCCCTTTCGCCAGCTGGCGTAATAGCGAAGAGGCCCGCACCGATCGCCCTTCCCAACAGTTGCGCAG
CCTGAATGGCGAATGGG
[124 nt withheld, positions 7928-8051]
C
[91 nt withheld, positions 8053-8143]
A
[49 nt withheld, positions 8145-8193]
CCTTTGACGTTGGAGTCCACGTTCTTT
[37 nt withheld, positions 8221-8257]
ACCCTATCTCGGTCTATTCTTTTGATTTATAAGGGATTTTGCCGATTTCGGCCTATTGGTTAAAAAATGA
GCTGATTTAACAAAAATTTAACGCGAATTTTAACAAAATATTAACGCTTACAATTTAGGTGGCACTTTTC
GGGGAAATGTGCGCGGAACCCCTATTTGTTTATTTTTCTAAATACATTCAAATATGTATCCGCTCATGAG
ACAATAACCCTGATAAATGCTTCAATAATATTGAAAAAGGAAGAGTATGAGTATTCAACATTTCCGTGTC
GCCCTTATTCCCTTTTTTGCGGCATTTTGCCTTCCTGTTTTTGCTCACCCAGAAACGCTGGTGAAAGTAA
AAGATGCTGAAGATCAGTTGGGTGCACGAGTGGGTTACATCGAACTGGATCTCAACAGCGGTAAGATCCT
TGAGAGTTTTCGCCCCGAAGAACGTTTTCCAATGATGAGCACTTTTAAAGTTCTGCTATGTGGCGCGGTA
TTATCCCGTATTGACGCCGGGCAAGAGCAACTCGGTCGCCGCATACACTATTCTCAGAATGACTTGGTTG
AGTACTCACCAGTCACAGAAAAGCATCTTACGGATGGCATGACAGTAAGAGAATTATGCAGTGCTGCCAT
AACCATGAGTGATAACACTGCGGCCAACTTACTTCTGACAACGATCGGAGGACCGAAGGAGCTAACCGCT
TTTTTGCACAACATGGGGGATCATGTAACTCGCCTTGATCGTTGGGAACCGGAGCTGAATGAAGCCATAC
CAAACGACGAGCGTGACACCACGATGCCTGTAGCAATGGCAACAACGTTGCGCAAACTATTAACTGGCGA
ACTACTTACTCTAGCTTCCCGGCAACAATTAATAGACTGGATGGAGGCGGATAAAGTTGCAGGACCACTT
CTGCGCTCGGCCCTTCCGGCTGGCTGGTTTATTGCTGATAAATCTGGAGCCGGTGAGCGTGGGTCTCGCG
GTATCATTGCAGCACTGGGGCCAGATGGTAAGCCCTCCCGTATCGTAGTTATCTACACGACGGGGAGTCA
GGCAACTATGGATGAACGAAATAGACAGATCGCTGAGATAGGTGCCTCACTGATTAAGCATTGGTAACTG
TCAGACCAAGTTTACTCATATATACTTTAGATTGATTTAAAACTTCATTTTTAATTTAAAAGGATCTAGG
TGAAGATCCTTTTTGATAATCTCATGACCAAAATCCCTTAACGTGAGTTTTCGTTCCACTGAGCGTCAGA
CCCCGTAGAAAAGATCAAAGGATCTTCTTGAGATCCTTTTTTTCTGCGCGTAATCTGCTGCTTGCAAACA
AAAAAACCACCGCTACCAGCGGTGGTTTGTTTGCCGGATCAAGAGCTACCAACTCTTTTTCCGAAGGTAA
CTGGCTTCAGCAGAGCGCAGATACCAAATACTGTTCTTCTAGTGTAGCCGTAGTTAGGCCACCACTTCAA
GAACTCTGTAGCACCGCCTACATACCTCGCTCTGCTAATCCTGTTACCAGTGGCTGCTGCCAGTGGCGAT
AAGTCGTGTCTTACCGGGTTGGACTCAAGACGATAGTTACCGGATAAGGCGCAGCGGTCGGGCTGAACGG
GGGGTTCGTGCACACAGCCCAGCTTGGAGCGAACGACCTACACCGAACTGAGATACCTACAGCGTGAGCT
ATGAGAAAGCGCCACGCTTCCCGAAGGGAGAAAGGCGGACAGGTATCCGGTAAGCGGCAGGGTCGGAACA
GGAGAGCGCACGAGGGAGCTTCCAGGGGGAAACGCCTGGTATCTTTATAGTCCTGTCGGGTTTCGCCACC
TCTGACTTGAGCGTCGATTTTTGTGATGCTCGTCAGGGGGGCGGAGCCTATGGAAAAACGCCAGCAACGC
GGCCTTTTTACGGTTCCTGGCCTTTTGCTGGCCTTTTGCTCACATGTTCTTTCCTGCGTTATCCCCTGAT
TCTGTGGATAACCGTATTACCGCCTTTGAGTGAGCTGATACCGCTCGCCGCAGCCG
Features (pLannotate 1.2.2; 32 found; start..end, strand, type, name):
      1..41      +  rep_origin     RSF ori (fragment): Plasmids containing the RSF 1030 origin of replication can be propagated in E. coli cells that contain additional plasmids with compatible origins.
     43..135     +  CDS            lacI (fragment): lac repressor; lacI; The lac repressor binds to the lac operator to inhibit transcription in E. coli. This inhibition can be relieved by adding lactose or isopropyl-β-D-thiogalactopyranoside (IPTG).
    148..169     +  protein_bind   CAP binding site: CAP binding activates transcription in the presence of cAMP. E. coli catabolite activator protein
    184..214     +  promoter       lac promoter: promoter for the E. coli lac operon
    222..238     +  protein_bind   lac operator: The lac repressor binds to the lac operator to inhibit transcription in E. coli. This inhibition can be relieved by adding lactose or isopropyl-β-D-thiogalactopyranoside (IPTG). lac repressor encoded by lacI
    283..301     +  promoter       T3 promoter: promoter for bacteriophage T3 RNA polymerase
    329..555     +  promoter       RSV promoter: Rous sarcoma virus enhancer/promoter
    556..736     +  LTR            5' LTR (truncated): truncated 5' long terminal repeat (LTR) from HIV-1
    783..908     +  misc_feature   HIV-1 Ψ: packaging signal of human immunodeficiency virus type 1
    892..1255    +  CDS            HIV-1 gag (fragment): gag protein from human immunodeficiency virus 1; gag
   1401..1634    +  misc_feature   RRE: The Rev response element (RRE) of HIV-1 allows for Rev-dependent mRNA export from the nucleus to the cytoplasm.
   2011..2111    +  CDS            Rev (fragment): human immunodeficiency virus 1 (HIV-1) Rev protein; rev; enhances nuclear export of unspliced and incompletely spliced viral mRNAs
   2130..2247    +  misc_feature   cPPT/CTS: central polypurine tract and central termination sequence of HIV-1
   2263..2641    +  promoter       TRE3G promoter: 3rd-generation Tet-responsive promoter that can be activated by binding of Tet-On® 3G
   2665..3384    +  CDS            EGFP: the original enhanced GFP (Yang et al., 1996) mammalian codon-optimized
   3620..3747    +  ncRNA          3' miR-30a: sequence downstream of the 71-nt precursor of the human miR-30a microRNA (Zeng et al., 2002) miRNA
   3772..4271    +  promoter       PGK promoter: mouse phosphoglycerate kinase 1 promoter
   4292..4891    +  CDS            PuroR: puromycin N-acetyltransferase; pac from Streptomyces alboniger; confers resistance to puromycin
   5057..5519    +  misc_feature   IRES: internal ribosome entry site (IRES) of the encephalomyocarditis virus (EMCV)
   5542..6230    +  CDS            rtTA3 (fragment): reverse tetracycline transactivator 3 activates expression from Tet-responsive promoters in the presence of doxycycline
   6160..6270    +  CDS            VP48: 3 tandem repeats of the minimal activation domain of herpes simplex virus VP16 (Cheng et al., 2013)
   6325..6913    +  misc_feature   WPRE: woodchuck hepatitis virus posttranscriptional regulatory element
   6930..7118    +  CDS            nef (fragment): NEF_HV1Z2 - Experimental evidence at protein level: Swiss-Prot protein existence level 1. Extracellular Nef protein targets CD4(+) T-lymphocytes for apoptosis by interacting with CXCR4 surface receptors. From Human immunodeficiency virus type 1 group M subtype D (isolate Z2/CDC-Z34) (HIV-1).
   7120..7353    +  LTR            3' LTR (ΔU3): self-inactivating 3' long terminal repeat (LTR) from HIV-1
   7425..7546    +  polyA_signal   SV40 poly(A) signal: SV40 polyadenylation signal
   7586..7721    +  rep_origin     SV40 ori: SV40 origin of replication
   7742..7760    -  promoter       T7 promoter: promoter for bacteriophage T7 RNA polymerase
   7768..7923    +  CDS            lacZα (fragment): LacZα fragment of β-galactosidase; lacZ fragment
   7928..8356    +  rep_origin     f1 ori (sequence partly withheld): f1 bacteriophage origin of replication; arrow indicates direction of (+) strand synthesis
   8409..8513    +  promoter       AmpR promoter: bla
   8514..9374    +  CDS            AmpR: β-lactamase; bla; confers resistance to ampicillin, carbenicillin, and related antibiotics
   9545..10133   +  rep_origin     ori: high-copy-number ColE1/pMB1/pBR322/pUC origin of replication
