[The description below was written by a language model from this plasmid's Addgene catalogue record and pLannotate feature annotations shown in this document.]
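Description:
LT3GEPIR-NEK2shRNA1 is a lentiviral, all-in-one doxycycline-inducible RNAi vector built on the LT3GEPIR backbone and designed to knock down human NEK2. It is propagated in E. coli as a high-copy plasmid through a ColE1/pUC-type origin with ampicillin resistance (AmpR); an f1 origin, an SV40 origin and small remnants of lac and other cloning-vector sequences are also annotated. The viral portion has a third-generation, self-inactivating layout. An RSV promoter drives a truncated HIV-1 5' LTR, followed by the Ψ packaging signal, RRE and cPPT/CTS. Downstream, a WPRE precedes the ΔU3 3' LTR and an SV40 polyadenylation signal.

The payload consists of two expression units between the LTRs. In the first, the Tet-responsive TRE3G promoter drives EGFP, and the 125 bp NEK2 shRNA insert sits downstream of EGFP in a microRNA-type context. It was cloned between retained XhoI and EcoRI sites just upstream of the annotated 3' miR-30a flanking sequence. The feature table does not annotate the hairpin itself. Because reporter and shRNA lie on the same inducible transcript, green fluorescence reports shRNA induction. In the second unit, a constitutive mouse PGK promoter expresses puromycin N-acetyltransferase. An EMCV IRES then allows translation of the reverse tetracycline transactivator rtTA3, which activates TRE3G when doxycycline is present. A single vector therefore supplies puromycin selection of transduced cells, the transactivator and the regulated hairpin. The construct is intended for generating stably transduced mammalian cell populations in which NEK2 depletion can be switched on with doxycycline and tracked by EGFP.
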