Addgene plasmid #220540: LT3GEPIR-NEK2shRNA1
Purpose: To inducibly knockdown NEK2 expression
Depositing lab: Sean Lee. Depositing organization: Tulane University.
Backbone
  Vector backbone: LT3GEPIR
  Backbone manufacturer: Dr. Johannes Zuber
  Vector type: Lentiviral
  Selectable markers: Puromycin
Growth in bacteria
  Bacterial resistance: Ampicillin, 100 μg/mL
  Growth temperature: 37°C
  Growth strain: NEB Stable
  Copy number: High Copy
Gene/Insert
  Gene/Insert name: NEK2 shRNA1
  gRNA/shRNA sequence: ACTTAGATGAAGAGTTTGTTC
  Species: H. sapiens (human)
  Insert size (bp): 125
  Entrez Gene: NEK2 (a.k.a. HsPK21, NEK2A, NLK1, PPP1R111, RP67)
  Promoter: TRE3G (TetOP) promoter
  Cloning method: Restriction Enzyme; 5′ cloning site XhoI (not destroyed); 3′ cloning site EcoRI (not destroyed)
  Sequencing primers: 5′ TGTTTGAATGAGGCTTCAGTAC; 3′ CAGCGGGGCTGCTAAAGCGCATGC
Terms and licenses: Academic/Nonprofit Terms; Industry Terms: Not Available to Industry
How to cite: LT3GEPIR-NEK2shRNA1 was a gift from Sean Lee (Addgene plasmid # 220540 ; http://n2t.net/addgene:220540 ; RRID:Addgene_220540)
